>Addgene plasmid #190870 | pAAV-CAG-EGFP barcode-6-SV40 polyA | addgene full sequence | sequence record 377246 | Addgene NGS Result
GCTGCGCGCTCGCTCGCTCACTGAGGCCGCCCGGGCAAAGCCCGGGCGTCGGGCGACCTTTGGTCGCCCG
GCCTCAGTGAGCGAGCGAGCGCGCAGAGAGGGAGTGGCCAACTCCATCACTAGGGGTTCCTTGTAGTTAA
TGATTAACCCGCCATGCTACTTATCTACGTAGCCATGCTCTAGGAAGAGTACCATTGACGTCAATAATGA
CGTATGTTCCCATAGTAACGCCAATAGGGACTTTCCATTGACGTCAATGGGTGGAGTATTTACGGTAAAC
TGCCCACTTGGCAGTACATCAAGTGTATCATATGCCAAGTACGCCCCCTATTGACGTCAATGACGGTAAA
TGGCCCGCCTGGCATTATGCCCAGTACATGACCTTATGGGACTTTCCTACTTGGCAGTACATCTACGTAT
TAGTCATCGCTATTACCATGGTCGAGGTGAGCCCCACGTTCTGCTTCACTCTCCCCATCTCCCCCCCCTC
CCCACCCCCAATTTTGTATTTATTTATTTTTTAATTATTTTGTGCAGCGATGGGGGCGGGGGGGGGGGGG
GGGCGCGCGCCGGGGGGGGGGGGGGGGGGGGGGGGGGGGGGSGGGGSGRGGSGGRGRGGKGCGGCGGCAG
CCAATCAGAGCGGCGCGCTCCGAAAGTTTCCTTTTATGGCGAGGCGGCGGCGGCGGCGGCCCTATAAAAA
GCGAAGCGCGCGGCGGGCGGGAGTCGCTGCGCGCTGCCTTCGCCCCGTGCCCCGCTCCGCCGCCGCCTCG
CGCCGCCCGCCCCGGCTCTGACTGACCGCGTTACTCCCACAGGTGAGCGGGCGGGACGGCCCTTCTCCTC
CGGGCTGTAATTAGCGCTTGGTTTAATGACGGCTTGTTTCTTTTCTGTGGCTGCGTGAAAGCCTTGAGGG
GCTCCGGGAGGGCCCTTTGTGCGGGGGGAGCGGCTCGGGGCTGTCCGCGGGGGGACGGCTGCCTTCGGGG
GGGACGGGGCAGGGCGGGGTTCGGCTTCTGGCGTGTGACCGGCGGCTCTAGAGCCTCTGCTAACCATGTT
CATGCCTTCTTCTTTTTCCTACAGCTCCTGGGCAACGTGCTGGTTATTGTGCTGTCTCATCATTTTGGCA
AAGAATTGGATCCGGTACCGCCACCATGGTGAGCAAGGGCGAGGAGCTGTTCACCGGGGTGGTGCCCATC
CTGGTCGAGCTGGACGGCGACGTAAACGGCCACAAGTTCAGCGTGTCCGGCGAGGGCGAGGGCGATGCCA
CCTACGGCAAGCTGACCCTGAAGTTCATCTGCACCACCGGCAAGCTGCCCGTGCCCTGGCCCACCCTCGT
GACCACCCTGACCTACGGCGTGCAGTGCTTCAGCCGCTACCCCGACCACATGAAGCAGCACGACTTCTTC
AAGTCCGCCATGCCCGAAGGCTACGTCCAGGAGCGCACCATCTTCTTCAAGGACGACGGCAACTACAAGA
CCCGCGCCGAGGTGAAGTTCGAGGGCGACACCCTGGTGAACCGCATCGAGCTGAAGGGCATCGACTTCAA
GGAGGACGGCAACATCCTGGGGCACAAGCTGGAGTACAACTACAACAGCCACAACGTCTATATCATGGCC
GACAAGCAGAAGAACGGCATCAAGGTGAACTTCAAGATCCGCCACAACATCGAGGACGGCAGCGTGCAGC
TCGCCGACCACTACCAGCAGAACACCCCCATCGGCGACGGCCCCGTGCTGCTGCCCGACAACCACTACCT
GAGCACCCAGTCCGCCCTGAGCAAAGACCCCAACGAGAAGCGCGATCACATGGTCCTGCTGGAGTTCGTG
ACCGCCGCCGGGATCACTCTCGGCATGGACGAGCTGTACAAGTGAGAATTCCACATGTTGAAGGCAGGAT
CCAGGGCCCGTTTAAACCCGCTGATCAGCCTCGACTGTGCCTTCTAGTTGCCAGCCATCTGTTGTTTGCC
CCTCCCCCGTGCCTTCCTTGACCCTGGAAGGTGCCACTCCCACTGTCCTTTCCTAATAAAATGAGGAAAT
TGCATCGCATTGTCTGAGTAGGTGTCATTCTATTCTGGGGGGTGGGGTGGGGCAGGACAGCAAGGGGGAG
GATTGGGAAGACAATAGCAGGCATGCTGGGGATGCGGTGGGCTCTATGGGTTAACAACAACAATTGCATT
CATTTTATGTTTCAGGTTCAGGGGGAGATGTGGGAGGTTTTTTAAAGCAAGTAAAACCTCTACAAATGTG
GTAAAATCGATAAGGATCTTCCTAGAGCATGGCTACGTAGATAAGTAGCATGGCGGGTTAATCATTAACT
ACAAGGAACCCCTAGTGATGGAGTTGGCCACTCCCTCTCTGCGCGCTCGCTCGCTCACTGACTCGCTGCG
CTCGGTCGTTCGGCTGCGGCGAGCGGTATCAGCTCACTCAAAGGCGGTAATACGGTTATCCACAGAATCA
GGGGATAACGCAGGAAAGAACATGTGAGCAAAAGGCCAGCAAAAGGCCAGGAACCGTAAAAAGGCCGCGT
TGCTGGCGTTTTTCCATAGGCTCCGCCCCCCTGACGAGCATCACAAAAATCGACGCTCAAGTCAGAGGTG
GCGAAACCCGACAGGACTATAAAGATACCAGGCGTTTCCCCCTGGAAGCTCCCTCGTGCGCTCTCCTGTT
CCGACCCTGCCGCTTACCGGATACCTGTCCGCCTTTCTCCCTTCGGGAAGCGTGGCGCTTTCTCATAGCT
CACGCTGTAGGTATCTCAGTTCGGTGTAGGTCGTTCGCTCCAAGCTGGGCTGTGTGCACGAACCCCCCGT
TCAGCCCGACCGCTGCGCCTTATCCGGTAACTATCGTCTTGAGTCCAACCCGGTAAGACACGACTTATCG
CCACTGGCAGCAGCCACTGGTAACAGGATTAGCAGAGCGAGGTATGTAGGCGGTGCTACAGAGTTCTTGA
AGTGGTGGCCTAACTACGGCTACACTAGAAGAACAGTATTTGGTATCTGCGCTCTGCTGAAGCCAGTTAC
CTTCGGAAAAAGAGTTGGTAGCTCTTGATCCGGCAAACAAACCACCGCTGGTAGCGGTGGTTTTTTTGTT
TGCAAGCAGCAGATTACGCGCAGAAAAAAAGGATCTCAAGAAGATCCTTTGATCTTTTCTACGGGGTCTG
ACGCTCAGTGGAACGAAAACTCACGTTAAGGGATTTTGGTCATGAGATTATCAAAAAGGATCTTCACCTA
GATCCTTTTAAATTAAAAATGAAGTTTTAAATCAATCTAAAGTATATATGAGTAAACTTGGTCTGACAGT
TACCAATGCTTAATCAGTGAGGCACCTATCTCAGCGATCTGTCTATTTCGTTCATCCATAGTTGCCTGAC
TCCCCGTCGTGTAGATAACTACGATACGGGAGGGCTTACCATCTGGCCCCAGTGCTGCAATGATACCGCG
AGACCCACGCTCACCGGCTCCAGATTTATCAGCAATAAACCAGCCAGCCGGAAGGGCCGAGCGCAGAAGT
GGTCCTGCAACTTTATCCGCCTCCATCCAGTCTATTAATTGTTGCCGGGAAGCTAGAGTAAGTAGTTCGC
CAGTTAATAGTTTGCGCAACGTTGTTGCCATTGCTACAGGCATCGTGGTGTCACGCTCGTCGTTTGGTAT
GGCTTCATTCAGCTCCGGTTCCCAACGATCAAGGCGAGTTACATGATCCCCCATGTTGTGCAAAAAAGCG
GTTAGCTCCTTCGGTCCTCCGATCGTTGTCAGAAGTAAGTTGGCCGCAGTGTTATCACTCATGGTTATGG
CAGCACTGCATAATTCTCTTACTGTCATGCCATCCGTAAGATGCTTTTCTGTGACTGGTGAGTACTCAAC
CAAGTCATTCTGAGAATAGTGTATGCGGCGACCGAGTTGCTCTTGCCCGGCGTCAATACGGGATAATACC
GCGCCACATAGCAGAACTTTAAAAGTGCTCATCATTGGAAAACGTTCTTCGGGGCGAAAACTCTCAAGGA
TCTTACCGCTGTTGAGATCCAGTTCGATGTAACCCACTCGTGCACCCAACTGATCTTCAGCATCTTTTAC
TTTCACCAGCGTTTCTGGGTGAGCAAAAACAGGAAGGCAAAATGCCGCAAAAAAGGGAATAAGGGCGACA
CGGAAATGTTGAATACTCATACTCTTCCTTTTTCAATATTATTGAAGCATTTATCAGGGTTATTGTCTCA
TGAGCGGATACATATTTGAATGTATTTAGAAAAATAAACAAATAGGGGTTCCGCGCACATTTCCCCGAAA
AGTGCCACCTAAATTGTAAGCGTTAATATTTTGTTAAAATTCGCGTTAAATTTTTGTTAAATCAGCTCAT
TTTTTAACCAATAGGCCGAAATCGGCAAAATCCCTTATAAATCAAAAGAATAGACCGAGATAGGGT
[37 nt withheld, positions 4407-4443]
AAAGAACGTGGACTCCAACGTCAAAGG
[49 nt withheld, positions 4471-4519]
T
[91 nt withheld, positions 4521-4611]
G
[124 nt withheld, positions 4613-4736]
CCCATTCGCCATTCAGGCTGCGCAACTGTTGGGAAGGGCGATCGGTGCGGGCCTCTTCGCTATTACGCCA
Features (pLannotate 1.2.2; 14 found; start..end, strand, type, name):
    192..440     +  enhancer       CMV enhancer (fragment): human cytomegalovirus immediate early enhancer
    720..855     +  intron         hybrid intron (fragment): hybrid between chicken β-actin (CBA) and minute virus of mice (MMV) introns (Gray et al., 2011)
    944..1074    +  intron         chimeric intron (fragment): chimera between introns from chicken β-actin and rabbit β-globin
   1072..1134    +  CDS            HBB (fragment): HBB_LEPEU - Experimental evidence at protein level: Swiss-Prot protein existence level 1. Involved in oxygen transport from the lung to the various peripheral tissues. From Lepus europaeus (European hare).
   1146..1862    +  CDS            EGFP: EGFP is a basic (constitutively fluorescent) green fluorescent protein published in 1996, derived from Aequorea victoria. It is reported to be a rapidly-maturing weak dimer with moderate acid sensitivity.
   1925..2149    +  polyA_signal   bGH poly(A) signal: bovine growth hormone polyadenylation signal
   2175..2243    -  CDS            large T antigen (fragment): large T antigen from SV40 (simian virus 40)
   2314..2371    +  repeat_region  AAV2 ITR (fragment): inverted terminal repeat of adeno-associated virus serotype 2 inverted
   2531..3119    -  rep_origin     ori: high-copy-number ColE1/pMB1/pBR322/pUC origin of replication
   3290..4150    -  CDS            AmpR: β-lactamase; bla; confers resistance to ampicillin, carbenicillin, and related antibiotics
   4151..4255    -  promoter       AmpR promoter: bla
   4308..4736    -  rep_origin     f1 ori (sequence partly withheld): f1 bacteriophage origin of replication; arrow indicates direction of (+) strand synthesis
   4741..4       -  CDS            lacZα (fragment) (across the origin): LacZα fragment of β-galactosidase; lacZ fragment
   4805..131     -  repeat_region  AAV2 ITR (fragment) (across the origin): inverted terminal repeat of adeno-associated virus serotype 2 inverted
