[The description below was written by a language model from this plasmid's Addgene catalogue record and pLannotate feature annotations shown in this document.]
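Description:
pAAV-CAG-EGFP barcode-6-SV40 polyA is an AAV transfer plasmid built on the pAAV-CAG-tdTomato (codon diversified) backbone, with the original reporter replaced by an EGFP-barcode6 insert. It is propagated in E. coli as a high-copy plasmid through a ColE1/pUC-type origin and selected with ampicillin via the β-lactamase gene and its native promoter. An f1 phage origin and a small lacZα remnant are also present in the backbone. The use of a recombination-deficient strain is consistent with the need to keep the AAV2 inverted terminal repeats intact. Both ITRs are annotated only as fragments in the sequencing-derived feature table.

Between the ITRs, which are the cis elements needed for replication and packaging of the recombinant genome into AAV capsids, lies a single constitutive expression cassette. The annotated CMV enhancer, chicken β-actin-derived intron sequences and a rabbit β-globin-type fragment together correspond to the CAG promoter, a strong ubiquitous mammalian promoter. It drives the full EGFP coding sequence. Downstream, the table shows a bGH polyadenylation signal followed by a short SV40-derived fragment, which probably reflects the SV40 polyA named in the title. The barcode itself is not annotated as a separate feature, so its exact position and length cannot be given from the record. It presumably sits in the transcribed region next to EGFP so that it is carried on the mRNA.

The stated purpose is barcoded retrograde labeling. As number 6 of what appears to be a barcoded series, it would allow neurons projecting to a given injection site to be marked with green fluorescence and with a sequence tag that can be read from transcripts, linking projection targets to molecular profiles of single neurons. The capsid used for retrograde delivery is not specified in the record.
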