Addgene plasmid #190870: pAAV-CAG-EGFP barcode-6-SV40 polyA
Purpose: For barcoded retrograde labeling
Depositing lab: Yuejun Chen. Depositing organization: Center for Excellence in Brain Science and Intelligence Technology, Chinese Academy of Sciences. Publication: High-throughput mapping of single-neuron projection and molecular features by retrograde barcoded labeling. Xu P, Peng J, Yuan T, Chen Z, He H, Wu Z, Li T, Li X, Wang L, Gao L, Yan J, Wei W, Li CT, Luo ZG, Chen Y. Elife. 2024 Feb 23;13:e85419. doi: 10.7554/eLife.85419. PubMed 38390967.
Backbone
  Vector backbone: pAAV-CAG-tdTomato (codon diversified)(Plasmid #59462)
  Backbone manufacturer: Addgene
  Vector type: AAV
Growth in bacteria
  Bacterial resistance: Ampicillin, 100 μg/mL
  Growth temperature: 37°C
  Growth strain: NEB Stable
  Copy number: High Copy
Gene/Insert
  Gene/Insert name: EGFP-barcode6
  Species: Other
  Insert size (bp): 718
  Mutation: WT
  Cloning method: Restriction Enzyme; 5′ cloning site Unknown (unknown if destroyed)
  Sequencing primers: 3′ BGH
Terms and licenses: Academic/Nonprofit Terms; Industry Terms: Not Available to Industry
Depositor comments: Please visit https://doi.org/10.1101/2021.05.16.444258 for bioRxiv preprint.
How to cite: pAAV-CAG-EGFP barcode-6-SV40 polyA was a gift from Yuejun Chen (Addgene plasmid # 190870 ; http://n2t.net/addgene:190870 ; RRID:Addgene_190870)
