>Addgene plasmid #190870 | pAAV-CAG-EGFP barcode-6-SV40 polyA | depositor partial sequence | sequence record 369956 | EGFP
ATGGTGAGCAAGGGCGAGGAGCTGTTCACCGGGGTGGTGCCCATCCTGGTCGAGCTGGACGGCGACGTAA
ACGGCCACAAGTTCAGCGTGTCCGGCGAGGGCGAGGGCGATGCCACCTACGGCAAGCTGACCCTGAAGTT
CATCTGCACCACCGGCAAGCTGCCCGTGCCCTGGCCCACCCTCGTGACCACCCTGACCTACGGCGTGCAG
TGCTTCAGCCGCTACCCCGACCACATGAAGCAGCACGACTTCTTCAAGTCCGCCATGCCCGAAGGCTACG
TCCAGGAGCGCACCATCTTCTTCAAGGACGACGGCAACTACAAGACCCGCGCCGAGGTGAAGTTCGAGGG
CGACACCCTGGTGAACCGCATCGAGCTGAAGGGCATCGACTTCAAGGAGGACGGCAACATCCTGGGGCAC
AAGCTGGAGTACAACTACAACAGCCACAACGTCTATATCATGGCCGACAAGCAGAAGAACGGCATCAAGG
TGAACTTCAAGATCCGCCACAACATCGAGGACGGCAGCGTGCAGCTCGCCGACCACTACCAGCAGAACAC
CCCCATCGGCGACGGCCCCGTGCTGCTGCCCGACAACCACTACCTGAGCACCCAGTCCGCCCTGAGCAAA
GACCCCAACGAGAAGCGCGATCACATGGTCCTGCTGGAGTTCGTGACCGCCGCCGGGATCACTCTCGGCA
TGGACGAGCTGTACAAGTG
