>Addgene plasmid #190870 | pAAV-CAG-EGFP barcode-6-SV40 polyA | depositor partial sequence | sequence record 369957 | Barcode6
CACATGTTGAAGGCA
