>Addgene plasmid #190870 | pAAV-CAG-EGFP barcode-6-SV40 polyA | depositor partial sequence | sequence record 369983 | pAAV-CAG-EGFP barcode-6-SV40 polyA sequence 2018 bps
TGTAGTTAATGATTAACCCGCCATGCTACTTATCTACGTAGCCATGCTCTAGGAAGAGTACCATTGACGT
CAATAATGACGTATGTTCCCATAGTAACGCCAATAGGGACTTTCCATTGACGTCAATGGGTGGAGTATTT
ACGGTAAACTGCCCACTTGGCAGTACATCAAGTGTATCATATGCCAAGTACGCCCCCTATTGACGTCAAT
GACGGTAAATGGCCCGCCTGGCATTATGCCCAGTACATGACCTTATGGGACTTTCCTACTTGGCAGTACA
TCTACGTATTAGTCATCGCTATTACCATGGTCGAGGTGAGCCCCACGTTCTGCTTCACTCTCCCCATCTC
CCCCCCCTCCCCACCCCCAATTTTGTATTTATTTATTTTTTAATTATTTTGTGCAGCGATGGGGGCGGGG
GGGGGGGGGGGGCGCGCGCCAGGCGGGGCGGGGCGGGGCGAGGGGCGGGGCGGGGCGAGGCGGAGAGGTG
CGGCGGCAGCCAATCAGAGCGGCGCGCTCCGAAAGTTTCCTTTTATGGCGAGGCGGCGGCGGCGGCGGCC
CTATAAAAAGCGAAGCGCGCGGCGGGCGGGAGTCGCTGCGCGCTGCCTTCGCCCCGTGCCCCGCTCCGCC
GCCGCCTCGCGCCGCCCGCCCCGGCTCTGACTGACCGCGTTACTCCCACAGGTGAGCGGGCGGGACGGCC
CTTCTCCTCCGGGCTGTAATTAGCGCTTGGTTTAATGACGGCTTGTTTCTTTTCTGTGGCTGCGTGAAAG
CCTTGAGGGGCTCCGGGAGGGCCCTTTGTGCGGGGGGAGCGGCTCGGGGCTGTCCGCGGGGGGACGGCTG
CCTTCGGGGGGGACGGGGCAGGGCGGGGTTCGGCTTCTGGCGTGTGACCGGCGGCTCTAGAGCCTCTGCT
AACCATGTTCATGCCTTCTTCTTTTTCCTACAGCTCCTGGGCAACGTGCTGGTTATTGTGCTGTCTCATC
ATTTTGGCAAAGAATTGGATCCGGTACCGCCACCATGGTGAGCAAGGGCGAGGAGCTGTTCACCGGGGTG
GTGCCCATCCTGGTCGAGCTGGACGGCGACGTAAACGGCCACAAGTTCAGCGTGTCCGGCGAGGGCGAGG
GCGATGCCACCTACGGCAAGCTGACCCTGAAGTTCATCTGCACCACCGGCAAGCTGCCCGTGCCCTGGCC
CACCCTCGTGACCACCCTGACCTACGGCGTGCAGTGCTTCAGCCGCTACCCCGACCACATGAAGCAGCAC
GACTTCTTCAAGTCCGCCATGCCCGAAGGCTACGTCCAGGAGCGCACCATCTTCTTCAAGGACGACGGCA
ACTACAAGACCCGCGCCGAGGTGAAGTTCGAGGGCGACACCCTGGTGAACCGCATCGAGCTGAAGGGCAT
CGACTTCAAGGAGGACGGCAACATCCTGGGGCACAAGCTGGAGTACAACTACAACAGCCACAACGTCTAT
ATCATGGCCGACAAGCAGAAGAACGGCATCAAGGTGAACTTCAAGATCCGCCACAACATCGAGGACGGCA
GCGTGCAGCTCGCCGACCACTACCAGCAGAACACCCCCATCGGCGACGGCCCCGTGCTGCTGCCCGACAA
CCACTACCTGAGCACCCAGTCCGCCCTGAGCAAAGACCCCAACGAGAAGCGCGATCACATGGTCCTGCTG
GAGTTCGTGACCGCCGCCGGGATCACTCTCGGCATGGACGAGCTGTACAAGTGAGAATTCCACATGTTGA
AGGCAGGATCCAGGGCCCGTTTAAACCCGCTGATCAGCCTCGACTGTGCCTTCTAGTTGCCAGCCATCTG
TTGTTTGCCCCTCCCCCGTGCCTTCCTTGACCCTGGAAGGTGCCACTCCCACTGTCCTTTCCTAATAAAA
TGAGGAAATTGCATCGCATTGTCTGAGTAGGTGTCATTCTATTCTGGGGGGTGGGGTGGGGCAGGACAGC
AAGGGGGAGGATTGGGAAGACAATAGCAGGCATGCTGGGGATGCGGTGGGCTCTATGG
